Addgene plasmid #99301: STARR-seq luciferase validation vector_mP_AGAP1
Purpose: Luciferase validation vector with AGAP1 enhancer inserted downstream of the reporter gene. The candidate's enhancer activity is reflected by luciferase activity
Depositing lab: Alexander Stark. Depositing organization: Research Institute of Molecular Pathology (IMP). Publication: Resolving systematic errors in widely used enhancer activity assays in human cells. Muerdter F, Boryn LM, Woodfin AR, Neumayr C, Rath M, Zabidi MA, Pagani M, Haberle V, Kazmar T, Catarino RR, Schernhuber K, Arnold CD, Stark A. Nat Methods. 2017 Dec 11. pii: nmeth.4534. doi: 10.1038/nmeth.4534. PubMed 29256496.
Backbone
  Vector backbone: STARR-seq luciferase validation vector_mP
  Backbone manufacturer: Promega
  Backbone size w/o insert (bp): 3990
  Vector type: Mammalian Expression, Luciferase ; STARR-seq Luciferase validation vector
Growth in bacteria
  Bacterial resistance: Ampicillin, 100 μg/mL
  Growth temperature: 37°C
  Growth strain: DH5alpha
  Copy number: High Copy
Gene/Insert
  Gene/Insert name: enhancer; chr2: 236735694-236737193
  Species: H. sapiens (human)
  Insert size (bp): 1500
  Entrez Gene: AGAP1 (a.k.a. AGAP-1, CENTG2, GGAP1, cnt-g2)
  Cloning method: Gibson Cloning
Terms and licenses: Academic/Nonprofit Terms; Industry Terms: Not Available to Industry
Depositor comments: This vector has the AGAP1 enhancer cloned downstream of the reporter gene; Core promoter is the mP . Please see bioRxiv for preprint article. Posted 17 July 2017. DOI: 10.1101/164590
How to cite: STARR-seq luciferase validation vector_mP_AGAP1 was a gift from Alexander Stark (Addgene plasmid # 99301 ; http://n2t.net/addgene:99301 ; RRID:Addgene_99301)
