[The description below was written by a language model from this plasmid's Addgene catalogue record and pLannotate feature annotations shown in this document.]
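Description:
STARR-seq luciferase validation vector_mP_AGAP1 is a mammalian luciferase reporter plasmid built on a Promega-derived backbone and used to test individual enhancer candidates identified in STARR-seq screens. It is propagated in E. coli as a high-copy plasmid through a ColE1/pUC-type origin and selected with ampicillin via the β-lactamase (AmpR) gene. The sequenced record is about 5.5 kb, consistent with a roughly 4 kb backbone plus a 1.5 kb insert.

The reporter unit consists of a minimal TATA-box promoter (minP, the "mP" core promoter of the name), which has low basal activity on its own, driving the synthetic luc2 version of firefly luciferase. The transcript is terminated by an SV40 polyadenylation signal. The short hit to SV40 large T antigen next to it most likely reflects the SV40 late region that carries this signal rather than an expressed gene. Upstream of the minimal promoter lie a synthetic poly(A) signal and an RNA polymerase II pause site from the human α2 globin gene, a standard arrangement that blocks read-through transcription from the backbone and keeps background signal low.

The insert is a 1,500 bp human genomic fragment from chromosome 2 at the AGAP1 locus, introduced by Gibson cloning downstream of the luciferase gene. The feature table does not annotate it, but the unannotated stretch between the bacterial origin and the SV40 sequences is large enough to hold it. Because the core promoter is weak, luciferase output after transfection into mammalian cells reports the activity of this enhancer. The downstream position mirrors the STARR-seq layout, allowing direct validation of screen results.
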