Features (pLannotate 1.2.2; 9 found; start..end, strand, type, name):
   1342..1372    -  promoter       minP: minimal TATA-box promoter with low basal activity
   1397..1488    -  misc_feature   pause site: RNA polymerase II transcriptional pause signal from the human α2 globin gene
   1502..1550    -  polyA_signal   poly(A) signal: synthetic polyadenylation signal
   1613..1654    +  promoter       AmpR promoter (fragment): bla
   1655..2515    +  CDS            AmpR: β-lactamase confers resistance to ampicillin, carbenicillin, and related antibiotics
   2715..3303    +  rep_origin     ori: high-copy-number ColE1/pMB1/pBR322/pUC origin of replication
   4794..4946    +  CDS            LT_SV40 (fragment): Experimental evidence at protein level: Swiss-Prot protein existence level 1. Isoform 17kT antigen targets host RBL2 for degradation and promotes cell proliferation. Transactivates host cyclin A promoter through its J domain. From Simian virus 40 (SV40).
   4972..5093    +  polyA_signal   SV40 poly(A) signal: SV40 polyadenylation signal
   5137..1293    -  CDS            luciferase (across the origin): firefly luciferase synthetic luc2 version of the luciferase gene
>Addgene plasmid #99301 | STARR-seq luciferase validation vector_mP_AGAP1 | addgene full sequence | sequence record 193155 | Addgene NGS Result
GTGCTCGTCCTCGTCCCAGTAGGCGATGTCGCCGCTGTGCAGCCAGCCGTCCTTGTCGATGAGAGCGTTT
GTAGCCTCGGGGTTGTTAACGTAGCCGCTCATGATCATGGGGCCACGGACGCACAGCTCGCCGCGCTGGT
TCACACCCAGTGTCTTACCGGTGTCCAAGTCCACCACCTTAGCCTCGAAGAAGGGCACCACCTTGCCTAC
TGCGCCAGGCTTGTCGTCCCCTTCGGGGGTGATCAGAATGGCGCTGGTTGTTTCTGTCAGGCCGTAGCCC
TGGCGGATGCCTGGTAGGTGGAAGCGTTTGGCCACGGCCTCACCTACCTCCTTGCTGAGCGGCGCCCCGC
CGCTGGCGATCTCGTGCAAGTTGCTTAGGTCGTACTTGTCGATGAGAGTGCTCTTAGCGAAGAAGCTAAA
TAGTGTGGGCACCAGCAGGGCAGATTGAATCTTATAGTCTTGCAAGCTGCGCAAGAATAGCTCCTCCTCG
AAGCGGTACATGAGCACGACCCGAAAGCCGCAGATCAAGTAGCCCAGCGTGGTGAACATGCCGAAGCCGT
GGTGAAATGGCACCACGCTGAGGATAGCGGTGTCGGGGATGATCTGGTTGCCGAAGATGGGGTCGCGGGC
ATGACTGAATCGGACACAAGCGGTGCGGTGCGGTAGGGCTACGCCCTTGGGCAATCCGGTACTGCCACTA
CTGTTCATGATCAGGGCGATGGTTTTGTCCCGGTCGAAGCTCTCGGGCACGAAGTCGTACTCGTTGAAGC
CGGGTGGCAAATGGGAAGTCACGAAGGTGTACATGCTTTGGAAGCCCTGGTAGTCGGTCTTGCTATCCAT
GATGATGATCTTTTGTATGATCGGTAGCTTCTTTTGCACGTTGAGGATCTTTTGCAGCCCTTTCTTGCTC
ACGAATACGACGGTGGGCTGGCTGATGCCCATGCTGTTCAGCAGCTCGCGCTCGTTGTAGATGTCGTTAG
CTGGGGCCACAGCCACACCGATGAACAGGGCACCCAACACGGGCATGAAGAACTGCAAGCTATTCTCGCT
GCACACCACGATCCGATGGTTTGTATTCAGCCCATAGCGCTTCATAGCTTCTGCCAGCCGAACGCTCATC
TCGAAGTACTCGGCGTAGGTAATGTCCACCTCGATATGTGCGTCGGTAAAGGCGATGGTGCCGGGCACCA
GGGCGTAGCGCTTCATGGCTTTGTGCAGCTGCTCGCCGGCGGTCCCGTCTTCGAGTGGGTAGAATGGCGC
TGGGCCCTTCTTAATGTTTTTGGCATCTTCCATGGTGGCTTTACCAACAGTACCGGATTGCCAAGCTTTA
GGTCGCTAGCCCTGGAAGTCGAGCTTCCATTATATACCCTCTCTCGAAGATCCGGCCAGTTAGGCCAGAG
AAATGTTCTGGCACCTGCACTTGCACTGGGGACAGCCTATTTTGCTAGTTTGTTTTGTTTCGTTTTGTTT
TGATGGAGAGCGTATGTTAGTACTATCGATTCACACAAAAAACCAACACACAGATGTAATGAAAATAAAG
ATATTTTATTGCGGCCTGTCCAATACCTCCCGTACCTTAATATTACTTACTTATCCTTGAGAGACGTACT
AGTAACCCTGATAAATGCTTCAATAATATTGAAAAAGGACGAGTATGAGCATCCAACATTTTCGTGTCGC
ACTCATTCCCTTCTTTGCGGCATTTTGCTTGCCTGTTTTTGCACACCCCGAAACGCTGGTGAAAGTAAAA
GATGCTGAAGATCAACTGGGTGCAAGAGTGGGCTATATCGAACTGGATCTCAATAGCGGCAAGATCCTTG
AGTCTTTCCGCCCCGAAGAACGATTCCCGATGATGAGCACTTTCAAAGTACTGCTATGTGGCGCGGTGTT
GTCCCGTATAGACGCCGGGCAAGAGCAGCTTGGTCGCCGTATACACTACTCACAAAACGACTTGGTTGAG
TACTCGCCGGTCACGGAAAAGCATCTTACGGATGGCATGACGGTAAGAGAATTGTGTAGTGCTGCCATTA
CCATGAGCGACAACACCGCGGCCAACTTACTTCTGACAACGATCGGAGGCCCTAAGGAGCTGACTGCATT
TCTTCATAATATGGGTGATCATGTGACCCGGCTTGACCGCTGGGAACCAGAGTTGAACGAAGCCATACCG
AACGACGAGCGTGATACCACGATGCCAGTAGCAATGGCCACAACTCTTCGGAAACTACTCACTGGCGAAC
TTCTTACTCTAGCATCACGACAGCAGCTCATAGACTGGATGGAGGCGGACAAAGTAGCAGGACCACTTCT
TCGCTCGGCCCTCCCTGCTGGCTGGTTCATTGCTGACAAATCGGGGGCCGGTGAACGCGGCTCTCGCGGC
ATCATTGCTGCGCTGGGGCCTGATGGTAAGCCCTCACGAATCGTAGTGATCTACACGACGGGGAGTCAGG
CCACTATGGACGAACGAAATAGGCAGATCGCTGAGATCGGTGCCTCACTGATCAAGCACTGGTAACCACT
GCAGTGGTTTAGCATTTGCGGCCGCTGTCAGACCAAGTTTACTCATATATACTTTAGATTGATTTAAAAC
TTCATTTTTAATTTAAAAGGATCTAGGTGAAGATCCTTTTTGATAATCTCATGACCAAAATCCCTTAACG
TGAGTTTTCGTTCCACTGAGCGTCAGACCCCGTAGAAAAGATCAAAGGATCTTCTTGAGATCCTTTTTTT
CTGCGCGTAATCTGCTGCTTGCAAACAAAAAAACCACCGCTACCAGCGGTGGTTTGTTTGCCGGATCAAG
AGCTACCAACTCTTTTTCCGAAGGTAACTGGCTTCAGCAGAGCGCAGATACCAAATACTGTTCTTCTAGT
GTAGCCGTAGTTAGGCCACCACTTCAAGAACTCTGTAGCACCGCCTACATACCTCGCTCTGCTAATCCTG
TTACCAGTGGCTGCTGCCAGTGGCGATAAGTCGTGTCTTACCGGGTTGGACTCAAGACGATAGTTACCGG
ATAAGGCGCAGCGGTCGGGCTGAACGGGGGGTTCGTGCACACAGCCCAGCTTGGAGCGAACGACCTACAC
CGAACTGAGATACCTACAGCGTGAGCTATGAGAAAGCGCCACGCTTCCCGAAGGGAGAAAGGCGGACAGG
TATCCGGTAAGCGGCAGGGTCGGAACAGGAGAGCGCACGAGGGAGCTTCCAGGGGGAAACGCCTGGTATC
TTTATAGTCCTGTCGGGTTTCGCCACCTCTGACTTGAGCGTCGATTTTTGTGATGCTCGTCAGGGGGGCG
GAGCCTATGGAAAAACGCCAGCAACGCGGCCTTTTTACGGTTCCTGGCCTTTTGCTGGCCTTTTGCTCAC
ATGTCCAGGTATTTTCTGCCTTCTCATAGAACAAACGTGACTCGTGGGCAGTTCCATACGATGCATAAGT
GTTAGTTTACCACTCCCAGGCTGAGTGACATTGAGTAAGTGGCTCAACTTCTCTGAGCATTCATTCTGTC
TGTGAAATGGGGATTATGCTATTATCCCTCCTAAGGTGGTTGTGAGAATTGAGATTTTTCATTACATAAA
TATTTACTGAGAGCTACTCTAGGGGTCTGGGATACACTGGTGACCAAAAAAAGAAATTCCCAACATGGGG
TGCTTATGTTCCAGTGGGCTGCCACAGAAAGGGGTCGGCCTAGTGCAGAGGAATGCTCATTTCACTGAGT
TCAAAATACTTCCTCTTCCATCAATTCCTGTAGCCAAGAAAGATACTCGAATTTAATCCCATTATTTCCC
AGAAACATGAGAACAAGCCAGAAAACATTTGTCCCCAGGAAACCAAAATTCAGGATCCCCATCTGCTCTC
ATCTTTCTCTGGGATACTTGTTGTAAGTCTGTCAAAATGCAGCCCCTACTGCACCGTCAGGACCCACAGT
GGCTGGGCAAGCCTCAGTCCTGGAGTCCCGCAGGCTGGCCTGCTCCAGAAACCAGCGCTTCCCAGAAGCC
AGTGCAGCCTCCCTCGCAGCCCAGCCCTCCGGGCCTCTCCCCACAGGCATGCTAGCAACATCCCAGCAGG
CGCAAAGCATTCCAGAGTGAAGGCGGCCACCCCTGAAAACACCCCTCTATCTTCAAGGCCTACATTTCTC
CAGTATTCTGACAGCTTTTAGTACGGGCAAGCTATGTTAAAGGAAAGCCTCCCTGACTAACCTTGGAAGT
GTAATTCAATGCCGGTGACGATTCAGCCGTGGATGTTACTCTTAGGCGTGCCACCTGTGACTCATGCTCA
GAGGGTAGAATGGGGGCCACAGCCACACCCTCTCCCCTTCCTTCCAAGGGCTGCAGCAAAGTATCCTGGC
ACACTAAGGAACTTTTAAAAGTCATTGATAAGGCTCATTAATGTATCAAAATGTCACCTACTCAATGTGA
ACCATTAAAAATTATTAGTACAAGTATTAGTAGAAATAGTCATTAAAGTGCAGAAATACCAGGAGAAATA
TCAAGTAGAAATATTCATCACCTTGGAGCTACGCCGGCAGCCCCCTTACCTCCTGCTCCAAGCCCTTCAG
CCACGTGGGTCAGGAGCTGTGCCCTGTGGTCTCAGCCCTCAGGTCAAAGCCCTGAAACCTCAGGGTGAGC
AAGGAGAGTCTGCGTGGAGAATCAATTTCACTCAAACACTTGGAGAAAAACAGCAATGTTAACTCACAAA
TAATAGAAAGTATATTCAAACACGTGATGCATGTATGAAGCAGAAAGTAAAAGTCACACATATTTTTAAA
ATAAGACGTTGCAGCTGTGTCCTCTCATCTTGAAGGGGATGTATTTCCTCTCCTCTGCAATCTGGGGAGA
CGCACAAGCCGCACTACAAACCCGCCCAGGGGTGGGATCCTTATCGATTTTACCACATTTGTAGAGGTTT
TACTTGCTTTAAAAAACCTCCCACACCTCCCCCTGAACCTGAAACATAAAATGAATGCAATTGTTGTTGT
TAACTTGTTTATTGCAGCTTATAATGGTTACAAATAAAGCAATAGCATCACAAATTTCACAAATAAAGCA
TTTTTTTCACTGCATTCTAGTTGTGGTTTGTCCAAACTCATCAATGTATCTTATCATGTCTGCTCGAAGC
GGCCGGCCGCCCCGACTCTAGAATTATTACACGGCGATCTTGCCGCCCTTCTTGGCCTTAATGAGAATCT
CGCGGATCTTGCGGGCGTCCAACTTGCCGGTCAGTCCTTTAGGCACCTCGTCCACGAACACAACACCACC
GCGCAGCTTCTTGGCGGTTGTAACCTGGCTGGCCACATAGTCCACGATCTCCTTCTCGGTCATGGTTTTA
CCGTGTTCCAGCACGACGACTGCGGCGGGCAGCTCGCCGGCATCGTCGTCGGGCAGGCCGGCGACCCCGG
CGTCGAAGATGTTGGGGTGTTGCAGCAGGATGCTCTCCAGTTCGGCTGGGGCTACCTGGTAGCCCTTGTA
TTTGATCAGGCTCTTCAGCCGGTCCACGATGAAGAA
